>Addgene plasmid #238656 | p53-HaloTag Vector | addgene full sequence | sequence record 479886 | Addgene NGS Result
GGCATGCAAGCTGATTTGGCTGCTGCCACCGCTGAGCAAGGCCGCTTCGAGCAGACATGATAAGATACAT
TGATGAGTTTGGACAAACCACAACTAGAATGCAGTGAAAAAAATGCTTTATTTGTGAAATTTGTGATGCT
ATTGCTTTATTTGTAACCATTATAAGCTGCAATAAACAAGTTAACAACAACAATTGCATTCATTTTATGT
TTCAGGTTCAGGGGGAGATGTGGGAGGTTTTTTTAAGCAAGTAAAACCTCTACAAATGTGGTAAAATCTT
AATTAAGAATTCTAATATAACTTCGTATAGCATACATTATACGAAGTTATGGATCCACTGTTGACAATTA
ATCATCGGCATAGTATATCGGCATAGTATAATACGACAAGGTGAGGAACTAAACCCAGGAGGCAGATCAT
GATTGAACAAGATGGATTGCACGCAGGTTCTCCGGCCGCTTGGGTGGAGAGGCTATTCGGCTATGACTGG
GCACAACAGACAATCGGCTGCTCTGATGCCGCCGTGTTCCGGCTGTCAGCGCAGGGGCGCCCGGTTCTTT
TTGTCAAGACCGACCTGTCCGGTGCCCTGAATGAACTGCAGGACGAGGCAGCGCGGCTATCGTGGCTGGC
CACGACGGGCGTTCCTTGCGCAGCTGTGCTCGACGTTGTCACTGAAGCGGGAAGGGACTGGCTGCTATTG
GGCGAAGTGCCGGGGCAGGATCTCCTGTCATCTCACCTTGCTCCTGCCGAGAAAGTATCCATCATGGCTG
ATGCAATGCGGCGGCTGCATACGCTTGATCCGGCTACCTGCCCATTCGACCACCAAGCGAAACATCGCAT
CGAGCGAGCACGTACTCGGATGGAAGCCGGTCTTGTCGATCAGGATGATCTGGACGAAGAGCATCAGGGG
CTCGCGCCAGCCGAACTGTTCGCCAGGCTCAAGGCGCGCATGCCCGACGGCGAGGATCTCGTCGTGACCC
ATGGCGATGCCTGCTTGCCGAATATCATGGTGGAAAATGGCCGCTTTTCTGGATTCATCGACTGTGGCCG
GCTGGGTGTGGCGGACCGCTATCAGGACATAGCGTTGGCTACCCGTGATATTGCTGAAGAGCTTGGCGGC
GAATGGGCTGACCGCTTCCTCGTGCTTTACGGTATCGCCGCTCCCGATTCGCAGCGCATCGCCTTCTATC
GCCTTCTTGACGAGTTCTTCTGATTCGAAATGACCGACCAAGCGACGCCCAACCGGTATCAGCTCACTCA
AAGGCGGTAATACGGTTATCCACAGAATCAGGGGATAACGCAGGAAAGAACATGTGAGCAAAAGGCCAGC
AAAAGGCCAGGAACCGTAAAAAGGCCGCGTTGCTGGCGTTTTTCCATAGGCTCCGCCCCCCTGACGAGCA
TCACAAAAATCGACGCTCAAGTCAGAGGTGGCGAAACCCGACAGGACTATAAAGATACCAGGCGTTTCCC
CCTGGAAGCTCCCTCGTGCGCTCTCCTGTTCCGACCCTGCCGCTTACCGGATACCTGTCCGCCTTTCTCC
CTTCGGGAAGCGTGGCGCTTTCTCATAGCTCACGCTGTAGGTATCTCAGTTCGGTGTAGGTCGTTCGCTC
CAAGCTGGGCTGTGTGCACGAACCCCCCGTTCAGCCCGACCGCTGCGCCTTATCCGGTAACTATCGTCTT
GAGTCCAACCCGGTAAGACACGACTTATCGCCACTGGCAGCAGCCACTGGTAACAGGATTAGCAGAGCGA
GGTATGTAGGCGGTGCTACAGAGTTCTTGAAGTGGTGGCCTAACTACGGCTACACTAGAAGGACAGTATT
TGGTATCTGCGCTCTGCTGAAGCCAGTTACCTTCGGAAAAAGAGTTGGTAGCTCTTGATCCGGCAAACAA
ACCACCGCTGGTAGCGGTGGTTTTTTTGTTTGCAAGCAGCAGATTACGCGCAGAAAAAAAGGATTTCAAG
AAGATCCTTTGATCTTTTCTACGGGGTCTGACGCTCAGTGGAACGAAAACTCACGTTAAGGGATTTTGGT
CATGAGATTATCAAAAAGGATCTTCACCTAGATCCTTTTATAGTCCGGAATCGTCACACAAAAAACCAAC
ACACAGATGTAATGAAAATAAAGATATTTTATTGCGGCCATCGTGATGGCTAGAGTTTAGCCCTCCCACA
CATAACCAGAGGGCAGCAATTCACGAATCCCAACTGCCGTCGGCTGTCCATCACTGTCCTTCACTATGGC
TTTGATCCCAGGATGCAGATCGAGAAGCACCTGTCGGCACCGTCCGCAGGGGCTCAAGATGCCCCTGTTC
TCATTTCCGATCGCGACGATACAAGTCAGGTTGCCAGCTGCCGCAGCAGCAGCAGTGCCCAGCACCACGA
GTTCTGCACAAGGTCCCCCAGTAAAATGATATACATTGACACCAGTGAAGATGCGGCCGTCGCTAGAGAG
AGCTGCGCTGGCGACGCTGTAGTCTTCAGAGATGGGGATGCTGTTGATTGTAGCCGTTGCTCTTTCAATG
AGGGTGGATTCTTCTTGAGACAAAGGCTTGGCCATGGTGGCGCTAGTGTCAGAAGAATCGAGCTTTTTGC
AAAAGCCTAGGCCTCCAAAAAAGCCTCCTCACTACTTCTGGAATAGCTCAGAGGCCGAGGCGGCCTCGGC
CTCTGCATAAATAAAAAAAATTAGTCAGCCATGGGGCGGAGAATGGGCGGAACTGGGCGGAGTTAGGGGC
GGGATGGGCGGAGTTAGGGGCGGGACTATGGTTGCTGACTAATTGAGATGCATGCTTTGCATACTTCTGC
CTGCTGGGGAGCCTGGGGACTTTCCACACCTGGTTGCTGACTAATTGAGATGCATGCTTTGCATACTTCT
GCCTGCTGGGGAGCCTGGGGACTTTCCACACCCTAACTGACACACATTCCACAGCTGGTTCTTTCCGCCT
CAGAAGGTACCTAACCAAGTTCCTCTTTCAGAGGTTATTTCAGGCCATGGTGCTGCGCAAGACGCGTTAA
TTAAGACGTCGGCAGTGAAAAAAATGCTTTATTTGTGAAATTTGTGATGCTATTGCTTTATTTGTAACCA
TTATAAGCTGCAATAAACAAGTTAACAACAACAATTGCATTCATTTTATGTTTCAGGTTCAGGGGGAGGT
GTGGGAGGTTTTTTAAAGCAAGTAAAACCTCTACAAATGTGGTATGGCTGATTATGATCCGCGGCCGCAA
TACGTCGACGTTATCAGCTGACTTCGTACGAGAGCCTAGGATTATGGCGCGCCACTAGTTATTAATAGTA
ATCAATTACGGGGTCATTAGTTCATAGCCCATATATGGAGTTCCGCGTTACATAACTTACGGTAAATGGC
CCGCCTGGCTGACCGCCCAACGACCCCCGCCCATTGACGTCAATAATGACGTATGTTCCCATAGTAACGC
CAATAGGGACTTTCCATTGACGTCAATGGGTGGAGTATTTACGGTAAACTGCCCACTTGGCAGTACATCA
AGTGTATCATATGCCAAGTCCGCCCCCTATTGACGTCAATGACGGTAAATGGCCCGCCTGGCATTATGCC
CAGTACATGACCTTACGGGACTTTCCTACTTGGCAGTACATCTACGTATTAGTCATCGCTATTACCATGG
TGATGCGGTTTTGGCAGTACACCAATGGGCGTGGATAGCGGTTTGACTCACGGGGATTTCCAAGTCTCCA
CCCCATTGACGTCAATGGGAGTTTGTTTTGGCACCAAAATCAACGGGACTTTCCAAAATGTCGTAATAAC
CCCGCCCCGTTGACGCAAATGGGCGGTAGGCGTGTACGGTGGGAGGTCTATATAAGCAGAGCTGGTTTAG
TGAACCGTCAGATCACTAGAAGCTTTATTGCGGTAGTTTATCACAGTTAAATTGCTAACGCAGTCAGTGC
TTCTGACACAACAGTCTCGAACTTAAGCTGCAGAAGTTGGTCGTGAGGCACTGGGCAGGTAAGTATCAAG
GTTACAAGACAGGTTTAAGGAGACCAATAGAAACTGGGCTTGTCGAGACAGAGAAGACTCTTGCGTTTCT
GATAGGCACCTATTGGTCTTACTGACATCCACTTTGCCTTTCTCTCCACAGGTGTCCACTCCCAGTTCAA
TTACAGCTCTTAAGGCTAGAGTATTAATACGACTCACTATAGGGCTAGCGATCGCC
[1182 nt withheld, positions 4187-5368]
TCTCTCGAGCCAACCACTGAGGATCTGTACTTTCAGAGCGATAACGATGGATCCGAAATCGGTACTGGCT
TTCCATTCGACCCCCATTATGTGGAAGTCCTGGGCGAGCGCATGCACTACGTCGATGTTGGTCCGCGCGA
TGGCACCCCTGTGCTGTTCCTGCACGGTAACCCGACCTCCTCCTACGTGTGGCGCAACATCATCCCGCAT
GTTGCACCGACCCATCGCTGCATTGCTCCAGACCTGATCGGTATGGGCAAATCCGACAAACCAGACCTGG
GTTATTTCTTCGACGACCACGTCCGCTTCATGGATGCCTTCATCGAAGCCCTGGGTCTGGAAGAGGTCGT
CCTGGTCATTCACGACTGGGGCTCCGCTCTGGGTTTCCACTGGGCCAAGCGCAATCCAGAGCGCGTCAAA
GGTATTGCATTTATGGAGTTCATCCGCCCTATCCCGACCTGGGACGAATGGCCAGAATTTGCCCGCGAGA
CCTTCCAGGCCTTCCGCACCACCGACGTCGGCCGCAAGCTGATCATCGATCAGAACGTTTTTATCGAGGG
TACGCTGCCGATGGGTGTCGTCCGCCCGCTGACTGAAGTCGAGATGGACCATTACCGCGAGCCGTTCCTG
AATCCTGTTGACCGCGAGCCACTGTGGCGCTTCCCAAACGAGCTGCCAATCGCCGGTGAGCCAGCGAACA
TCGTCGCGCTGGTCGAAGAATACATGGACTGGCTGCACCAGTCCCCTGTCCCGAAGCTGCTGTTCTGGGG
CACCCCAGGCGTTCTGATCCCACCGGCCGAAGCCGCTCGCCTGGCCAAAAGCCTGCCTAACTGCAAGGCT
GTGGACATCGGCCCGGGTCTGAATCTGCTGCAAGAAGACAACCCGGACCTGATCGGCAGCGAGATCGCGC
GCTGGCTGTCTACTCTGGAGATTTCCGGTTAATAGAATTCTAGAGTCGACCTGCA
Features (pLannotate 1.2.2; 19 found; start..end, strand, type, name):
     61..182     -  polyA_signal   SV40 poly(A) signal: SV40 polyadenylation signal
    205..273     -  CDS            large T antigen (fragment): large T antigen from SV40 (simian virus 40)
    297..330     +  protein_bind   loxP: Cre-mediated recombination occurs in the 8-bp core sequence (GCATACAT). Cre recombinase
    340..387     +  promoter       EM7 promoter: synthetic bacterial promoter&nbsp
    419..1210    +  CDS            neo: KKA2_KLEPN - Also known as kan, nptII. Experimental evidence at protein level: Swiss-Prot protein existence level 1. Resistance to kanamycin, neomycin, paromomycin, ribostamycin, butirosin and gentamicin B. From Klebsiella pneumoniae.
   1371..1959    -  rep_origin     ori: high-copy-number ColE1/pMB1/pBR322/pUC origin of replication
   2085..2133    -  polyA_signal   poly(A) signal: synthetic polyadenylation signal
   2157..2555    -  CDS            BSD: blasticidin S deaminase; Aspergillus terreus BSD; confers resistance to blasticidin
   2586..2943    -  promoter       SV40 promoter: SV40 enhancer and early promoter
   3022..3103    -  polyA_signal   SV40 poly(A) signal: SV40 polyadenylation signal
   3126..3209    -  CDS            large T antigen (fragment): large T antigen from SV40 (simian virus 40)
   3274..3639    +  enhancer       CMV enhancer: human cytomegalovirus immediate early enhancer
   3641..3840    +  promoter       CMV promoter: human cytomegalovirus (CMV) immediate early promoter
   3979..4111    +  intron         chimeric intron: chimera between introns from human β-globin and immunoglobulin heavy chain genes
   4155..4173    +  promoter       T7 promoter: promoter for bacteriophage T7 RNA polymerase
   4187..5365    +  CDS            TP53 (sequence withheld): P53_HUMAN - Also known as P53. Experimental evidence at protein level: Swiss-Prot protein existence level 1. Acts as a tumor suppressor in many tumor types; induces growth arrest or apoptosis depending on the physiological circumstances and cell type. Involved in cell cycle regulation as a trans-activator that acts to negatively regulate cell division by controlling a set of genes required for this process. One of the activated genes is an inhibitor of cyclin-dependent kinases. Apoptosis induction seems to be mediated either by stimulation of BAX and FAS antigen expression, or by repression of
   5387..5407    +  CDS            TEV site: tobacco etch virus (TEV) protease recognition and cleavage site
   5423..6306    +  CDS            HaloTag® (fragment): modified bacterial dehalogenase that forms covalent bonds with chloroalkane derivatives
   6317..12      +  misc_feature   MCS (fragment) (across the origin): pUC18/19 multiple cloning site
