[The description below was written by a language model from this plasmid's Addgene catalogue record and pLannotate feature annotations shown in this document.]
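Description:
p53-HaloTag Vector is a mammalian expression plasmid of 6,333 nt built on the pFC221K HaloTag CMV-Blast BiBRET backbone. It encodes wild-type human p53 (TP53) fused at its C terminus to HaloTag. It is propagated in E. coli from a high-copy ColE1/pUC-type origin. Bacterial selection is with kanamycin, conferred by a neo/nptII gene driven by the synthetic bacterial EM7 promoter. A single loxP site is annotated just upstream of this cassette, although the record does not say what it is for. For selection in mammalian cells, a separate cassette places the blasticidin S deaminase gene (BSD) under the SV40 enhancer/early promoter, followed by a synthetic polyadenylation signal.

The expression unit consists of the human CMV immediate-early enhancer and promoter followed by a chimeric β-globin/immunoglobulin intron, which generally improves transcript processing and expression. A T7 promoter lies immediately before the coding region and could support in vitro transcription of the fusion. The TP53 open reading frame is followed by a TEV protease recognition site and then HaloTag, so the tag can in principle be cleaved from p53. An SV40 polyadenylation signal lies downstream, although pLannotate marks it on the opposite strand. HaloTag is a modified bacterial dehalogenase that forms covalent bonds with chloroalkane ligands, allowing the fusion to be labelled with fluorescent or affinity ligands.

The backbone name indicates that the plasmid was designed for bioluminescence resonance energy transfer (BRET) assays, in which a fluorescently labelled HaloTag fusion typically acts as the energy acceptor for a luciferase-tagged partner in protein interaction studies. The record does not state a specific partner or application.
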