Addgene plasmid #238656: p53-HaloTag Vector
Depositing lab: Promega Corporation.
Backbone
  Vector backbone: pFC221K HaloTag(R) CMV-Blast BiBRET Vector
  Vector type: Mammalian Expression
  Selectable markers: Blasticidin
Growth in bacteria
  Bacterial resistance: Kanamycin, 50 μg/mL
  Growth temperature: 37°C
  Growth strain: DH5alpha
  Copy number: High Copy
Gene/Insert
  Gene/Insert name: p53
  Species: H. sapiens (human)
  Mutation: None
  Entrez Gene: TP53 (a.k.a. BCC7, BMFS5, LFS1, P53, TRP53)
  Promoter: CMV
  Tag / fusion protein: HaloTag (R) (C terminal on backbone)
  Cloning method: Other
How to cite: p53-HaloTag Vector was a gift from Promega Corporation (Addgene plasmid # 238656 ; http://n2t.net/addgene:238656 ; RRID:Addgene_238656)
